Addgene plasmid #126885: pICSL4723_ Rac5
Purpose: Genome editing of the wheat homolog of a susceptibility gene of O. sativa. Encodes wheat optimized Cas9 module, nptII resistance gene, and specific sgRNA modules on the binary plasmid pICSL4723.
Depositing lab: Sophien Kamoun. Depositing organization: Sainsbury Laboratory, Norwich.
Backbone
  Vector backbone: pICSL4723
  Vector type: CRISPR
Growth in bacteria
  Bacterial resistance: Kanamycin, 50 μg/mL
  Growth temperature: 37°C
  Growth strain: DH5alpha
  Copy number: High Copy
Gene/Insert
  Gene/Insert name: Wheat_live_Cas9
  gRNA/shRNA sequence: TCGGTTCATCAAGTGCGTGA, GGGGAAGGTGTTGGATGTGT, GGTGACGCACTTTATGAACC, ACGTACGGTGGGGAAGGTGT
  Species: Synthetic
  Insert size (bp): 8726
  Cloning method: Restriction Enzyme; 5′ cloning site Unknown (unknown if destroyed)
Terms and licenses: Academic/Nonprofit Terms; Industry Terms: Not Available to Industry
Depositor comments: Encodes gene specific sgRNAs driven by the wheat U6 promoter; encodes the plant selectable marker nptII driven by the rice Act1 promoter.
How to cite: pICSL4723_ Rac5 was a gift from Sophien Kamoun (Addgene plasmid # 126885 ; http://n2t.net/addgene:126885 ; RRID:Addgene_126885)
