[The description below was written by a language model from this plasmid's Addgene catalogue record and pLannotate feature annotations shown in this document.]
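Description:
pICSL4723_ Rac5 is a 17.3 kb binary T-DNA plasmid built on the pICSL4723 backbone for CRISPR/Cas9 genome editing in wheat. According to the record, it targets the wheat homolog of a rice (O. sativa) susceptibility gene. The backbone carries a high-copy ColE1/pUC-type origin for propagation in E. coli, together with the pVS1 oriV, RepA and StaA functions that normally allow stable replication in Agrobacterium. Bacterial selection is by kanamycin through an aphA-3 gene under the bla promoter. Nopaline-type left and right border repeats delimit the region that would be transferred into plant cells.

Next to the left border, the T-DNA carries a plant selectable marker: nptII driven by the rice Act1 promoter and ended by a NOS terminator. The annotation splits nptII into two fragments separated by a gap, which may mean the coding sequence is interrupted (for example by an intron), but the record does not say. A Streptococcus pyogenes Cas9 coding sequence, described by the depositor as wheat-optimized, follows. It lies downstream of a maize polyubiquitin promoter fragment. In the same orientation after Cas9 are an Arabidopsis histone H2B sequence and a GFP, followed by a NOS terminator fragment. This suggests a nuclear-localized fluorescent reporter, perhaps the basis of the insert name "Wheat_live_Cas9". How the reporter is linked to Cas9 is not stated.

Four sgRNA modules complete the T-DNA. Each has an S. pyogenes guide scaffold and, per the depositor's comments, its own wheat U6 promoter, though these promoters are not annotated in the feature table. The short attB2 and 9xHis fragment hits are probably annotation artefacts. Expressing four guides against one gene should support multiplexed cutting to produce knockouts or deletions.
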