Features (pLannotate 1.2.2; 27 found; start..end, strand, type, name):
     32..56      +  misc_feature   RB T-DNA repeat: right border repeat from nopaline C58 T-DNA
    365..994     +  CDS            pVS1 StaA: stability protein from the Pseudomonas plasmid pVS1 (Heeb et al., 2000)
   1423..2496    +  CDS            pVS1 RepA: replication protein from the Pseudomonas plasmid pVS1 (Heeb et al., 2000)
   2562..2756    +  rep_origin     pVS1 oriV: origin of replication for the Pseudomonas plasmid pVS1 (Heeb et al., 2000)
   2818..2922    +  promoter       AmpR promoter: bla
   2923..3717    +  CDS            KanR: aminoglycoside phosphotransferase; aphA-3; confers resistance to kanamycin
   3888..4476    +  rep_origin     ori: high-copy-number ColE1/pMB1/pBR322/pUC origin of replication
   4612..4636    +  misc_feature   LB T-DNA repeat: left border repeat from nopaline C58 T-DNA
   4727..4979    -  terminator     NOS terminator: nopaline synthase terminator and poly(A) signal
   4992..5282    -  CDS            NeoR/KanR (fragment): aminoglycoside phosphotransferase confers resistance to neomycin, kanamycin, and G418 (Geneticin®)
   5591..6090    -  CDS            NeoR/KanR (fragment): aminoglycoside phosphotransferase from Tn5; aph(3')-II (or nptII); confers resistance to neomycin, kanamycin, and G418 (Geneticin®)
   6627..6652    -  CDS            9xHis (fragment): 9xHis affinity tag
   6653..7495    -  promoter       Act1 promoter: rice actin promoter
   7529..7724    -  terminator     NOS terminator (fragment): nopaline synthase terminator and poly(A) signal
   7754..8470    -  CDS            oxGFP: oxGFP is a basic (constitutively fluorescent) green fluorescent protein published in 2015, derived from Aequorea victoria.
   8489..8923    -  CDS            H2B10_ARATH: Experimental evidence at protein level: Swiss-Prot protein existence level 1. Core component of nucleosome. Nucleosomes wrap and compact DNA into chromatin, limiting DNA accessibility to the cellular machineries which require DNA as a template. Histones thereby play a central role in transcription regulation, DNA repair, DNA replication and chromosomal stability. DNA accessibility is regulated via a complex set of post-translational modifications of histones, also called histone code, and nucleosome remodeling. From Arabidopsis thaliana (Mouse-ear cress).
   9110..13213   -  CDS            cas9: CAS9_STRP1 - Also known as csn1 From Streptococcus pyogenes serotype M1.
  13347..13369   +  misc_feature   MCS (fragment): pUC18/19 multiple cloning site
  13587..15136   -  promoter       Ubi promoter (fragment): maize polyubiquitin gene promoter
  15576..15651   +  misc_RNA       gRNA scaffold: guide RNA scaffold for the Streptococcus pyogenes CRISPR/Cas9 system
  15663..15684   -  protein_bind   attB2 (fragment): mutant version of attB; recombination site for the Gateway® BP reaction BP Clonase™
  16100..16175   +  misc_RNA       gRNA scaffold: guide RNA scaffold for the Streptococcus pyogenes CRISPR/Cas9 system
  16187..16208   -  protein_bind   attB2 (fragment): mutant version of attB; recombination site for the Gateway® BP reaction BP Clonase™
  16624..16699   +  misc_RNA       gRNA scaffold: guide RNA scaffold for the Streptococcus pyogenes CRISPR/Cas9 system
  16711..16732   -  protein_bind   attB2 (fragment): mutant version of attB; recombination site for the Gateway® BP reaction BP Clonase™
  17148..17223   +  misc_RNA       gRNA scaffold: guide RNA scaffold for the Streptococcus pyogenes CRISPR/Cas9 system
  17235..17256   -  protein_bind   attB2 (fragment): mutant version of attB; recombination site for the Gateway® BP reaction BP Clonase™
>Addgene plasmid #126885 | pICSL4723_ Rac5 | addgene full sequence | sequence record 249710 | Addgene NGS Result
CACGAAGTGATCCGTTTAAACTATCAGTGTTTGACAGGATATATTGGCGGGTAAACCTAAGAGAAAAGAG
CGTTTATTAGAATAATCGGATATTTAAAAGGGCGTGAAAAGGTTTATCCGTTCGTCCATTTGTATGTGCA
TGCCAACCACAGGGTTCCCCTCGGGAGTCAGCCGTGCGGCTGCATGAAATCCTGGCCGGTTTGTCTGATG
CCAAGCTGGCGGCCTGGCCGGCCAGCTTGGCCGCTGAAGAAACCGAGCGCCGCCGTCTAAAAAGGTGATG
TGTATTTGAGTAAAACAGCTTGCGTCATGCGGTCGCTGCGTATATGATGCGATGAGTAAATAAACAAATA
CGCAAGGGGAACGCATGAAGGTTATCGCTGTACTTAACCAGAAAGGCGGGTCAGGCAAGACGACCATCGC
AACCCATCTAGCCCGCGCCCTGCAACTCGCCGGGGCCGATGTTCTGTTAGTCGATTCCGATCCCCAGGGC
AGTGCCCGCGATTGGGCGGCCGTGCGGGAAGATCAACCGCTAACCGTTGTCGGCATCGACCGCCCGACGA
TTGACCGCGACGTGAAGGCCATCGGCCGGCGCGACTTCGTAGTGATCGACGGAGCGCCCCAGGCGGCGGA
CTTGGCTGTGTCCGCGATCAAGGCAGCCGACTTCGTGCTGATTCCGGTGCAGCCAAGCCCTTACGACATA
TGGGCCACCGCCGACCTGGTGGAGCTGGTTAAGCAGCGCATTGAGGTCACGGATGGAAGGCTACAAGCGG
CCTTTGTCGTGTCGCGGGCGATCAAAGGCACGCGCATCGGCGGTGAGGTTGCCGAGGCGCTGGCCGGGTA
CGAGCTGCCCATTCTTGAGTCCCGTATCACGCAGCGCGTGAGCTACCCAGGCACTGCCGCCGCCGGCACA
ACCGTTCTTGAATCAGAACCCGAGGGCGACGCTGCCCGCGAGGTCCAGGCGCTGGCCGCTGAAATTAAAT
CAAAACTCATTTGAGTTAATGAGGTAAAGAGAAAATGAGCAAAAGCACAAACACGCTAAGTGCCGGCCGT
CCGAGCGCACGCAGCAGCAAGGCTGCAACGTTGGCCAGCCTGGCAGACACGCCAGCCATGAAGCGGGTCA
ACTTTCAGTTGCCGGCGGAGGATCACACCAAGCTGAAGATGTACGCGGTACGCCAAGGCAAGACCATTAC
CGAGCTGCTATCTGAATACATCGCGCAGCTACCAGAGTAAATGAGCAAATGAATAAATGAGTAGATGAAT
TTTAGCGGCTAAAGGAGGCGGCATGGAAAATCAAGAACAACCAGGCACCGACGCCGTGGAATGCCCCATG
TGTGGAGGAACGGGCGGTTGGCCAGGCGTAAGCGGCTGGGTTGTCTGCCGGCCCTGCAATGGCACTGGAA
CCCCCAAGCCCGAGGAATCGGCGTGAGCGGTCGCAAACCATCCGGCCCGGTACAAATCGGCGCGGCGCTG
GGTGATGACCTGGTGGAGAAGTTGAAGGCCGCGCAGGCCGCCCAGCGGCAACGCATCGAGGCAGAAGCAC
GCCCCGGTGAATCGTGGCAAGCGGCCGCTGATCGAATCCGCAAAGAATCCCGGCAACCGCCGGCAGCCGG
TGCGTCGTCGATTAGGAAGCCGCCCAAGGGCGACGAGCAACCAGATTTTTTCGTTCCGATGCTCTATGAC
GTGGGCACCCGCGATAGTCGCAGCATCATGGACGTGGCCGTTTTCCGTCTGTCGAAGCGTGACCGACGAG
CTGGCGAGGTGATCCGCTACGAGCTTCCAGACGGGCACGTAGAGGTTTCCGCAGGGCCGGCCGGCATGGC
CAGTGTGTGGGATTACGACCTGGTACTGATGGCGGTTTCCCATCTAACCGAATCCATGAACCGATACCGG
GAAGGGAAGGGAGACAAGCCCGGCCGCGTGTTCCGTCCACACGTTGCGGACGTACTCAAGTTCTGCCGGC
GAGCCGATGGCGGAAAGCAGAAAGACGACCTGGTAGAAACCTGCATTCGGTTAAACACCACGCACGTTGC
CATGCAGCGTACGAAGAAGGCCAAGAACGGCCGCCTGGTGACGGTATCCGAGGGTGAAGCCTTGATTAGC
CGCTACAAGATCGTAAAGAGCGAAACCGGGCGGCCGGAGTACATCGAGATCGAGCTAGCTGATTGGATGT
ACCGCGAGATTACAGAAGGCAAGAACCCGGACGTGCTGACGGTTCACCCCGATTACTTTTTGATCGATCC
CGGCATCGGCCGTTTTCTCTACCGCCTGGCACGCCGCGCCGCAGGCAAGGCAGAAGCCAGATGGTTGTTC
AAGACGATCTACGAACGCAGTGGCAGCGCCGGAGAGTTCAAGAAGTTCTGTTTCACCGTGCGCAAGCTGA
TCGGGTCAAATGACCTGCCGGAGTACGATTTGAAGGAGGAGGCGGGGCAGGCTGGCCCGATCCTAGTCAT
GCGCTACCGCAACCTGATCGAGGGCGAAGCATCCGCCGGTTCCTAATGTACGGAGCAGATGCTAGGGCAA
ATTGCCCTAGCAGGGGAAAAAGGTCGAAAAAGCTTCTTTCCTGTGGATAGCACGTACATTGGGAACCCAA
AGCCGTACATTGGGAACCGGAACCCGTACATTGGGAACCCAAAGCCGTACATTGGGAACCGGTCACACAT
GTAAGTGACTGATATAAAAGAGAAAAAAGGCGATTTTTCCGCCTAAAACTCTTTAAAACTTATTAAAACT
CTTAAAACCCGCCTGGCCTGTGCATAACTGTCTGGCCAGCGCACAGCCGAACAGCTGCAAAAAGCGCCCA
CATCAAGGCTCCGAGTGCGCGGAACCCCTATTTGTTTATTTTTCTAAATACATTCAAATATGTATCCGCT
CATGAGACAATAACCCTGATAAATGCTTCAATAATATTGAAAAAGGAAGAGTATGGCTAAAATGAGAATA
TCACCGGAATTGAAAAAACTGATCGAAAAATACCGCTGCGTAAAAGATACGGAAGGAATGTCTCCTGCTA
AGGTATATAAGCTGGTGGGAGAAAATGAAAACCTATATTTAAAAATGACGGACAGCCGGTATAAAGGGAC
CACCTATGATGTGGAACGGGAAAAGGACATGATGCTATGGCTGGAAGGAAAGCTGCCTGTTCCAAAGGTC
CTGCACTTTGAACGGCATGATGGCTGGAGCAATCTGCTCATGAGTGAGGCCGATGGCGTCCTTTGCTCGG
AAGAGTATGAAGATGAACAAAGCCCTGAAAAGATTATCGAGCTGTATGCGGAGTGCATCAGGCTCTTTCA
CTCCATCGACATATCGGATTGTCCCTATACGAATAGCTTAGACAGCCGCTTAGCCGAATTGGATTACTTA
CTGAATAACGATCTGGCCGATGTGGATTGCGAAAACTGGGAAGAGGACACTCCATTTAAAGATCCGCGCG
AGCTGTATGATTTTTTAAAGACGGAAAAGCCCGAAGAGGAACTTGTCTTTTCCCACGGCGACCTGGGAGA
CAGCAACATCTTTGTGAAAGATGGCAAAGTAAGTGGCTTTATTGATCTTGGGAGAAGCGGCAGGGCGGAC
AAGTGGTATGACATTGCCTTCTGCGTCCGGTCGCTCAGGGAGGATATCGGGGAAGAACAGTATGTCGAGC
TATTTTTTGACTTACTGGGGATCAAGCCTGATTGGGAGAAAATAAAATATTATATTTTACTGGATGAATT
GTTTTAGCTGTCAGACCAAGTTTACTCATATATACTTTAGATTGATTTAAAACTTCATTTTTAATTTAAA
AGGATCTAGGTGAAGATCCTTTTTGATAATCTCATGACCAAAATCCCTTAACGTGAGTTTTCGTTCCACT
GAGCGTCAGACCCCGTAGAAAAGATCAAAGGATCTTCTTGAGATCCTTTTTTTCTGCGCGTAATCTGCTG
CTTGCAAACAAAAAAACCACCGCTACCAGCGGTGGTTTGTTTGCCGGATCAAGAGCTACCAACTCTTTTT
CCGAAGGTAACTGGCTTCAGCAGAGCGCAGATACCAAATACTGTTCTTCTAGTGTAGCCGTAGTTAGGCC
ACCACTTCAAGAACTCTGTAGCACCGCCTACATACCTCGCTCTGCTAATCCTGTTACCAGTGGCTGCTGC
CAGTGGCGATAAGTCGTGTCTTACCGGGTTGGACTCAAGACGATAGTTACCGGATAAGGCGCAGCGGTCG
GGCTGAACGGGGGGTTCGTGCACACAGCCCAGCTTGGAGCGAACGACCTACACCGAACTGAGATACCTAC
AGCGTGAGCTATGAGAAAGCGCCACGCTTCCCGAAGGGAGAAAGGCGGACAGGTATCCGGTAAGCGGCAG
GGTCGGAACAGGAGAGCGCACGAGGGAGCTTCCAGGGGGAAACGCCTGGTATCTTTATAGTCCTGTCGGG
TTTCGCCACCTCTGACTTGAGCGTCGATTTTTGTGATGCTCGTCAGGGGGGCGGAGCCTATGGAAAAACG
CCAGCAACGCGGCCTTTTTACGGTTCCTGCTCGGATCTGTTGGACCGGACAGTAGTCATGGTTGATGGGC
TGCCTGTATCGAGTGGTGATTTTGTGCCGAGCTGCCGGTCGGGGAGCTGTTGGCTGGCTGGTGGCAGGAT
ATATTGTGGTGTAAACAAATTGACGCTTAGACAACTTAATAACACATTGCGGACGTTTTTAATGTACTGG
GGTTGAACACTCTGTGCCGAATTCGGATCCAGCGTCGATCTAGTAACATAGATGACACCGCGCGCGATAA
TTTATCCTAGTTTGCGCGCTATATTTTGTTTTCTATCGCGTATTAAATGTATAATTGCGGGACTCTAATC
ATAAAAACCCATCTCATAAATAACGTCATGCATTACATGTTAATTATTACATGCTTAACGTAATTCAACA
GAAATTATATGATAATCATCGCAAGACCGGCAACAGGATTCAATCTTAAGAAACTTTATTGCCAAATGTT
TGAACGATCTGCTTGACAAGCTCAGAAGAACTCGTCAAGAAGGCGATAGAAGGCGATGCGCTGCGAATCG
GGAGCGGCGATACCGTAAAGCACGAGGAAGCGGTCAGCCCATTCGCCGCCAAGCTCTTCAGCAATATCAC
GGGTAGCCAACGCTATGTCCTGATAGCGGTCCGCCACACCCAGCCGGCCACAGTCGATGAATCCAGAAAA
GCGGCCATTTTCCACCATGATATTCGGCAAGCAGGCATCGCCGTGGGTCACGACGAGATCCTCGCCGTCG
GGCATCCGCGCCTTGAGCCTGGCGAACAGTTCTGTTAATCAGAAAAACTCGGATTAATCGACAAATTCGA
TCGCACAAACTAGAAACTAACACCAGATCTAGATAGAAATCACAAGTCGAAGAGTAATTATTCGACAAAA
CTCAAATTATTTGAACAAATCGGATGATATCTATGAAACCCTAATCGAGAATTAAGATGATATCTAACGA
TCAAACCCAGAAAATCGTCTTAGATCTAAGATTAACAGAATCTAAACCAAAGAACATATACGAAATTGGG
ATCGAACGAAAACAAAATCGAAGATTTTGAGAGAATAAGGAACACAGAAACTTACCTGCAGGCGCGAGCC
CCTGATGCTCTTCGTCCAGATCATCCTGATCGACAAGACCGGCTTCCATCCGAGTACGTGCTCGCTCGAT
GCGATGTTTCGCTTGGTGGTCGAATGGGCAGGTAGCCGGATCAAGCGTATGCAGCCGCCGCATTGCATCA
GCCATGATGGATACTTTCTCGGCAGGAGCAAGGTGAGATGACAGGAGATCCTGCCCCGGCACTTCGCCCA
ATAGCAGCCAGTCCCTTCCCGCTTCAGTGACAACGTCGAGCACAGCTGCGCAAGGAACGCCCGTCGTGGC
CAGCCACGATAGCCGCGCTGCCTCGTCTTGGAGTTCATTCAGGGCACCGGACAGGTCGGTCTTGACAAAA
AGAACCGGGCGCCCCTGCGCTGACAGCCGGAACACGGCGGCATCAGAGCAGCCGATTGTCTGTTGTGCCC
AGTCATAGCCGAATAGCCTCTCCACCCAAGCGGCCGGAGAACCTGCGTGCAATCCATCTTGTTCAATCAT
TGGCTTCTACCTACAAAAAAGCTCCGCACGAGGCTGCATTTGTCACAAATCATGAAAAGAAAAACTACCG
ATGAACAATGCTGAGGGATTCAAATTCTACCCACAAAAAGAAGAAAGAAAGATCTAGCACATCTAAGCCT
GACGAAGCAGCAGAAATATATAAAAATATAAACCATAGTGCCCTTTTCCCCTCTTCCTGATCTTGTTTAG
CATGGCGGAAATTTTAAACCCCCCATCATCTCCCCCAACAACGGCGGATCGCAGATCTACATCCGAGAGC
CCCATTCCCCGCGAGATCCGGGCCGGATCCACGCCGGCGAGAGCCCCAGCCGCGAGATCCCGCCCCTCCC
GCGCACCGATCTGGGCGCGCACGAAGCCGCCTCTCGCCCACCCAAACTACCAAGGCCAAAGATCGTGTCC
GAGACGGAAAAAAAAAACGGAGAAAGAAAGAGGAGAGGGGCGGGGTGGTTACCGGCGCGGCGGCGGCGGA
GGGGGAGGGGGGAGGAGCTCGTCGTCCGGCAGCGAGGGGGGAGGAGGTGGAGGTGGTGGTGGTGGTGGTG
GTAGGGTTGGGGGGATGGGAGGAGAGGGGGGGGTATGTATATAGTGGCGATGGGGGGCGTTTCTTTGGAA
GCGGAGGGAGGGCCGGCCTCGTCGCTGGCTCGCGATCCTCCTCGCGTTTCCGGCCCCCACGACCCGGACC
CACCTGCTGTTTTTTCTTTTTCTTTTTTTTCTTTCTTTTTTTTTTTTTGGCTGCGAGACGTGCGGTGCGT
GCGGACAACTCACGGTGATAGTGGGGGGGTGTGGAGACTATTGTCCAGTTGGCTGGACTGGGGTGGGTTG
GGTTGGGTTGGGTTGGGCTGGGCTTGCTATGGATCGTGGATAGCACTTTGGGCTTTAGGAACTTTAGGGG
TTGTTTTTGTAAATGTTTTGAGTCTAAGTTTATCTTTTATTTTTACTAGAAAAAATACCCATGCGCTGCA
ACGGGGGAAAGCTATTTTAATCTTATTATTGTTCATTGTGAGAATTCGCCTGAATATATATTTTTCTCAA
AAATTATGTCAAATTAGCATATGGGTTTTTTTAAAGATATTTCTTATACAAATCCCTCTGTATTTACAAA
AGCAAACGAACTTAAAACCCGACTCAAATACAGATATGCATTTCCAAAAGCGAATAAACTTAAAAACCAA
TTCATACAAAAATGACGTATCAAAGTACCGACAAAAACATCCTCAATTTTTATAATAGTAGAAAAGAGTA
AATTTCACTTTGGGCCACCTTTTATTACCGATATTTTACTTTATACCACCTTTTAACTGATGTTTTCACT
TTTGACCAGGTAATCTTACCTTTGTTTTATTTTGGACTATCCCGACTCTCTTCTCAAGCATATGAATGAC
CTCGAGTATGCTAGCTCCGCAAGAATTCAAGCTTAGCGTATATTTTGTTTTCTATCGCGTATTAAATGTA
TAATTGCGGGACTCTAATCATAAAAACCCATCTCATAAATAACGTCATGCATTACATGTTAATTATTACA
TGCTTAACGTAATTCAACAGAAATTATATGATAATCATCGCAAGACCGGCAACAGGATTCAATCTTAAGA
AACTTTATTGCCAAATGTTTGAACACTAGTGATATCTGCGGCCGCAGTTATCACTTGTAGAGCTCATCCA
TCCCATGAGTGATGCCTGCAGCCGTTACAAACTCCAGAAGCACCATGTGATCCCTCTTTTCGTTAGGGTC
CTTAGACAGAACGGATTGGGTTGACAGGTAGTGATTGTCGGGCAGAAGCACTGGGCCATCGCCTATCGGC
GTGTTCTGCTGGTAGTGGTCAGCCAGTTGGACACTACCATCCTCCACATTATGCCGGATTTTGAAGTTCG
CCTTAATGCCGTTCTTCTGCTTGTCGGCAGTAATGTAGACGTTGTGAGAATTGAAGTTGTACTCGAGCTT
ATGCCCCAGTATGTTGCCGTCCTCTTTGAAGTCGATCCCTTTGAGTTCGATCCTGTTCACCAGTGTATCT
CCCTCGAACTTGACCTCCGCACGTGTCTTGTACGTTCCGTCGTCCTTAAAGCTGATGGTGCGTTCTTGGA
CATACCCCTCAGGCATGGCTGACTTGAAGAAGTCATGGCGTTTCATGTGGTCCGGATACCTCGAAAAGCA
CTGAACACCATATGTGAGAGTGGTGACCAACGTTGGCCATGGAACCGGCAGTTTCCCAGTGGTACAGATG
AACTTGAGGGTAAGCTTGCCATTGGTGGCATCACCTTCACCTTCGCCTCTCACGCTGAACTTGTGGCCAT
TTACGTCGCCATCCAACTCGACCAAAATGGGCACAACTCCTGTAAAGAGCTCCTCTCCTTTGGACACCAT
GAAAGAGGCGCCCTGAGCAGAACTCGTAAACTTCGTAACCGCCTTAGTCCCTTCAGACACAGCATGTTTC
GCCAACTCACCGGGCAACACAAGTCTAACCGCAGTCTGAATCTCCCTGGAAGTAATCGTCGGCTTCTTGT
TGTACCTCGCCAGCTTCGAAGATTCACCAGCGAGCTTCTCAAAAATATCGTTGATGAAACTGTTCATAAT
TCCCATCGCTTTGCTTGAGATTCCGATGTCTGGATGAACTTGCTTCAACACCTTGAAGATGTAGATCTTG
TATGTCTCAACGTTCTTCTTTGATCTCTTCTTCTTCTTGTCTCCGGCGACGGCTGGTTCCTTGGGGAGTT
TCTTTCCGGCTTTTGGTTTCTTCTCTGCCGCTGCTGCTGGTTCGACTGCCGGAGTTTTCTCTGCCGGTTT
CTTCTCCGCTGGTTTCTTATCTGCCTTCGCCATGGACGTTGAGCCTGGAGCTGGGCCAGGATTCTCCTCC
ACATCACCAGCTTGCTTGAGCAGGGAAAAGTTCGTGGCTCCGGATCCGCCGTCGACTTTGCGCTTCTTCT
TGGGATCCTCCACTTTCCGCTTCTTCTTAGGGGAACCAGACCCAAGGGAGGCGTAATCTGGCACGTCATA
CGGATAGGCATCTCCTCCTAGTTGCGACAAGTCGATCCTCGTTTCGTACAGGCCTGTAATAGACTGGTGA
ATTAGGGTGGCATCGAGTACTTCTTTGGTGCTGGTATAGCGCTTCCTATCAATCGTCGTGTCAAAATATT
TGAACGCCGCAGGAGCGCCAAGGTTCGTCAACGTGAACAAGTGTATGATGTTTTCTGCCTGCTCCCGGAT
GGGTTTGTCCCGATGCTTGTTGTAGGCGGACAACACCTTGTCAAGGTTAGCGTCAGCAAGAATCACCCTC
TTCGAGAACTCACTGATCTGTTCGATGATCTCATCGAGGTAGTGCTTGTGTTGCTCCACAAACAGCTGCT
TTTGCTCATTGTCCTCTGGGGAACCCTTAAGTTTCTCATAGTGTGAGGCGAGATACAGGAAGTTGACGTA
CTTGGATGGGAGTGCCAGCTCGTTCCCCTTTTGCAACTCGCCTGCGCTGGCAAGCATCCTCTTTCTCCCA
TTCTCCAGCTCGAACAAGCTGTATTTCGGCAACTTTATGATGAGATCTTTCTTGACTTCCTTGTATCCTT
TCGCCTCCAAGAAATCAATGGGATTCTTCTCAAAGCTGGAACGCTCCATAATGGTAATCCCGAGCAACTC
CTTTACGCTCTTCAGCTTCTTCGACTTCCCCTTTTCCACCTTGGCAACAACCAGCACGGAGTACGCCACT
GTAGGACTGTCAAAGCCACCGTACTTCTTTGGATCCCAGTCTTTCTTACGGGCTATAAGCTTATCGCTAT
TGCGCTTCGGAAGGATTGACTCTTTCGAGAAGCCGCCGGTTTGGACTTCCGTTTTCTTGACGATGTTGAC
TTGTGGCATGCTTAGCACCTTCCGGACAGTAGCAAAGTCTCTCCCCTTGTCCCACACTATCTCACCAGTT
TCTCCGTTAGTCTCTATCAGCGGACGTTTTCTGATCTCTCCATTGGCCAGGGTGATCTCAGTCTTGAAGA
AGTTCATTATGTTGCTGTAAAAGAAGTACTTGGCGGTGGCCTTGCCGATTTCCTGCTCACTCTTCGCAAT
CATCTTCCTTACGTCATAAACCTTGTAGTCACCGTAGACGAACTCCGACTCAAGCTTGGGATATTTCTTG
ATGAGTGCAGTGCCAACCACAGCATTGAGATAGGCATCATGGGCGTGATGGTAGTTGTTGATCTCACGGA
CCTTATAGAACTGGAAGTCCTTCCGAAAGTCGGACACCAGTTTAGATTTCAGAGTAATAACTTTGACTTC
CCGGATTAGCTTGTCATTCTCATCGTATTTTGTGTTCATGCGTGAGTCCAGGATCTGTGCAACGTGCTTG
GTGATTTGCCGTGTCTCAACCAGTTGGCGCTTGATAAATCCGGCCTTATCTAGCTCACTGAGGCCGCCTC
TCTCCGCCTTGGTAAGGTTGTCGAACTTCCTTTGTGTAATGAGCTTTGCATTGAGGAGTTGCCTCCAGTA
GTTCTTCATCTTCTTGACGACTTCCTCAGAAGGCACGTTGTCTGACTTCCCGCGGTTCTTGTCGGACCTG
GTCAGCACCTTGTTGTCGATAGAGTCGTCTTTGAGGAAGCTTTGTGGTACTATATGATCGACATCGTAGT
CAGATAGGCGATTGATGTCGAGCTCCTGGTCCACGTACATATCGCGTCCGTTTTGGAGGTAGTAGAGGTA
GAGCTTCTCGTTTTGCAGTTGGGTGTTTTCGACCGGATGCTCCTTGAGAATTTGTGATCCGAGCTCCTTG
ATGCCTTCTTCGATTCTCTTCATCCTTTCCCTGGAGTTCTTCTGCCCCTTCTGTGTGGTTTGGTTCTCCC
GAGCCATCTCAATCACGATATTCTCGGGCTTATGTCTACCCATCACTTTGACCAGCTCATCGACAACCTT
CACTGTTTGAAGTATACCCTTCTTGATGGCTGGAGATCCGGCCAAATTCGCGATATGCTCGTGGAGCGAA
TCGCCTTGGCCTGAAACCTGAGCCTTCTGAATGTCCTCCTTGAAGGTCAAGGAGTCATCGTGGATTAGCT
GCATAAAGTTCCTGTTTGCGAACCCATCGGACTTGAGGAAGTCGAGGATGGTCTTGCCCGACTGCTTATC
GCGAATGCCATTGATCAGCTTCCTGCTCAGCCTGCCCCAACCTGTGTAGCGCCTGCGCTTCAGCTGCTTC
ATCACTTTGTCGTCAAAGAGGTGCGCATACGTCTTGAGCCTCTCTTCGATCATCTCGCGGTCCTCGAAGA
GAGTAAGCGTCAGAACGATGTCCTCCAAGATGTCCTCGTTCTCTTCGTTATCGAGGAAGTCTTTATCCTT
AATGATCTTGAGCAAGTCGTGGTACGTTCCCAGCGAGGCGTTGAAGCGATCCTCAACGCCGCTTATCTCC
ACAGAGTCAAAGCACTCGATTTTCTTAAAGTAGTCCTCCTTTAGCTGCTTGACTGTGACCTTGCGATTGG
TCTTGAAAAGGAGATCCACTATGGCCTTCTTCTGCTCTCCTGACAGAAAGGCCGGTTTCCTCATACCCTC
AGTAACGTACTTGACCTTGGTCAGCTCGTTGTAGACGGTGAAGTACTCGTACAGTAGGGAATGTTTGGGG
AGGACCTTCTCGTTTGGCAGATTCTTGTCGAAGTTGGTCATCCTCTCGATGAAGCTTTGGGCAGAAGCGC
CCTTGTCCACCACCTCCTCGAAGTTCCATGGGGTAATCGTTTCCTCCGATTTTCTAGTCATCCACGCGAA
CCTAGAGTTGCCCCTTGCCAATGGGCCCACATAGTAGGGGATTCTGAATGTGAGGATCTTCTCGATTTTC
TCCCGGTTGTCTTTGAGGAATGGGTAAAAGTCCTCTTGCCTACGAAGTATGGCGTGAAGCTCGCCCAGAT
GGATTTGGTGTGGAATGCTTCCATTGTCGAAGGTACGCTGCTTGCGGAGTAGATCCTCGCGATTGAGCTT
AACCAGGAGCTCTTCAGTGCCATCCATCTTCTCGAGAATGGGCTTGATAAACTTGTAGAACTCCTCCTGT
GACGCGCCACCGTCGATGTACCCAGCATACCCGTTCTTTGATTGATCGAAGAAGATCTCTTTGTACTTCT
CCGGCAGCTGTTGTCTGACGAGAGCCTTGAGGAGCGTGAGATCCTGGTGATGTTCGTCGTACCGTTTGAT
CATGGATGCCGAAAGAGGAGCCTTGGTAATCTCAGTGTTAACGCGCAGAATATCGGACAAGAGGATTGCA
TCTGACAAGTTCTTCGCTGCAAGGAAAAGGTCCGCATACTGGTCGCCGATTTGGGCAAGCAGATTGTCGA
GATCGTCGTCGTACGTGTCTTTGGACAGTTGGAGCTTGGCATCCTCGGCCAGGTCAAAGTTAGACTTGAA
GTTAGGGGTGAGCCCTAGACTAAGGGCAATAAGGTTGCCAAACAATCCGTTCTTCTTTTCGCCTGGCAGT
TGGGCTATCAGATTTTCGAGCCTCCGGCTTTTCGACAGCCGAGCACTCAAGATTGCCTTCGCATCAACTC
CTGACGCGTTGATGGGGTTCTCTTCAAAGAGCTGATTGTATGTCTGGACCAGTTGGATGAAGAGTTTGTC
AACATCGGAATTGTCCGGATTAAGGTCGCCTTCGATGAGGAAGTGCCCACGGAACTTAATCATATGGGCC
AGGGCCAAATAGATGAGGCGCAAATCAGCCTTGTCAGTGCTATCTACGAGCTTCTTCCTCAGGTGATAGA
TGGTAGGATACTTCTCGTGGTATGCGACTTCGTCGACAATGTTCCCGAATATCGGATGGCGTTCGTGCTT
CTTGTCCTCTTCTACGAGGAAGCTTTCCTCGAGCCGATGGAAGAAGGAGTCATCCACTTTCGCCATTTCG
TTGGAAAAGATCTCTTGTAGGTAGCAGATCCTGTTCTTTCTACGCGTATAGCGCCTTCTTGCTGTGCGCT
TGAGGCGGGTCGCTTCGGCTGTCTCCCCGGAATCAAAGAGCAACGCACCTATTAGGTTCTTCTTGATGGA
GTGCCTGTCGGTGTTGCCCAGCACTTTAAATTTCTTCGATGGCACCTTGTACTCGTCAGTGATGACAGCC
CAACCCACACTATTCGTTCCTATATCCAACCCGATAGAGTACTTCTTGTCCATGGTGGCAATGCCAGGAC
CCCTGTACCGAAGGCTGCTAATCCGACACACCCTACCCACCTTCCTCTTCTTCTTCGGCCCCATGGTGGC
ACGCGTGAGAAATCTCGAGAGCTCCAGATTCTCCCCGGGAATTCCAGATCCTCTAGAGTCGACCTGCAGA
AGTAACACCAAACAACAGGGTGAGCATCGACAAAAGAAACAGTACCAAGCAAATAAATAGCGTATGAAGG
CAGGGCTAAAAAAATCCACATATAGCTGCTGCATATGCCATCATCCAAGTATATCAAGATCAAAATAATT
ATAAAACATACTTGTTTATTATAATAGATAGGTACTCAAGGTTAGAGCATATGAATAGATGCTGCATATG
CCATCATGTATATGCATCAGTAAAACCCACATCAACATGTATACCTATCCTAGATCGATATTTCCATCCA
TCTTAAACTCGTAACTATGAAGATGTATGACACACACATACAGTTCCAAAATTAATAAATACACCAGGTA
GTTTGAAACAGTATTCTACTCCGATCTAGAACGAATGAACGACCGCCCAACCACACCACATCATCACAAC
CAAGACAAAAAAAAGCATGAAAAGATGACCCGACAAACAAGTGCACGGCATATATTGAAATAAAGGAAAA
GGGCAAACCAAACCCTATGCAACGAAACAAAAAAAATCATGAAATCGATCCCGTCTGCGGAACGGCTAGA
GCCATCCCAGGATTCCCCAAAGAGAAACACTGGCAAGTTAGCAATCAGAACGTGTCTGACGTACAGGTCG
CATCCGTGTACGAACGCTAGCAGCACGGATCTAACACAAACACGGATCTAACACAAACATGAACAGAAGT
AGAACTACCGGGCCCTAACCATGGACCGGAACGCCGATCTAGAGAAGGTAGAGAGGGGGGGGGGGGGAGG
ACGAGCGGCGTACCTTGAAGCGGAGGTGCCGACGGGTGGATTTGGGGGAGATCTGGTTGTGTGTGTGTGC
GCTCCGAACAACACGAGGTTGGGGAAAGAGGGTGTGGAGGGGGTGTCTATTTATTACGGCGGGCGAGGAA
GGGAAAGCGAAGGAGCGGTGGGAAAGGAATCCCCCGTAGCTGCCGGTGCCGTGAGAGGAGGAGGAGGCCG
CCTGCCGTGCCGGCTCACGTCTGCCGCTCCGCCACGCAATTTCTGGATGCCGACAGCGGAGCAAGTCCAA
CGGTGGAGCGGAACTCTCGAGAGGGGTCCAGAGGCAGCGACAGAGATGCCGTGCCGTCTGCTTCGCTTGG
CCCGACGCGACGCTGCTGGTTCGCTGGTTGGTGTCCGTTAGACTCGTCGACGGCGTTTAACAGGCTGGCA
TTATCTACTCGAAACAAGAAAAATGTTTCCTTAGTTTTTTTAATTTCTTAAAGGGTATTTGTTTAATTTT
TAGTCACTTTATTTTATTCTATTTTATATCTAAATTATTAAATAAAAAAACTAAAATAGAGTTTTAGTTT
TCTTAATTTAGAGGCTAAAATAGAATAAAATAGATGTACTAAAAAAATTAGTCTATAAAAACCATTAACC
CTAAACCCTAAATGGATGTACTAATAAAATGGATGAAGTATTATATAGGTGAAGCTATTTGCAAAAAAAA
AGGAGAACACATGCACACTAAAAAGATAAAACTGTAGAGTCCTGTTGTCAAAATACTCAATTGTCCTTTA
GACCATGTCTAACTGTTCATTTATATGATTCTCTAAAACACTGATATTATTGTAGTACTATAGATTATAT
TATTCGTAGAGTAAAGTTTAAATATATGTATAAAGATAGATAAACTGCACTTCAAACAAGTGTGACAAAA
AAAATATGTGGTAATTTTTTATAACTTAGACATGCAATGCTCATTATCTCTAGAGAGGGGCACGACCGGG
TCACGCTGCACTGCAGGCATGCAAGCTTCACCACTTTGTACCATGGTGCTCCACTAGAATTCGAGCTCGG
AGGACCAAGCCCGTTATTCTGACAGTTCTGGTGCTCAACACATTTATATTTATCAAGGAGCACATTGTTA
CTCACTGCTAGGAGGGAATCGAACTAGGAATATTGATCAGAGGAACTACGAGAGAGCTGAAGATAACTGC
CCTCTAGCTCTCACTGATCTGGGTCGCATAGTGAGATGCAGCCCACGTGAGTTCAGCAACGGTCTAGCGC
TGGGCTTTTAGGCCCGCATGATCGGGCTTTTGTCGGGTGGTCGACGTGTTCACGATTGGGGAGAGCAACG
CAGCAGTTCCTCTTAGTTTAGTCCCACCTCGCCTGTCCAGCAGAGTTCTGACCGGTTTATAAACTCGCTT
GCTGCATCAGACTTGTCGGTTCATCAAGTGCGTGAGTTTTAGAGCTAGAAATAGCAAGTTAAAATAAGGC
TAGTCCGTTATCAACTTGAAAAAGTGGCACCGAGTCGGTGCTTTTTTTCTAGACCCAGCTTTCTTGTACA
AAGTTGGCATTACGCTTTACGAATTCCCATGGGGAGGACCAAGCCCGTTATTCTGACAGTTCTGGTGCTC
AACACATTTATATTTATCAAGGAGCACATTGTTACTCACTGCTAGGAGGGAATCGAACTAGGAATATTGA
TCAGAGGAACTACGAGAGAGCTGAAGATAACTGCCCTCTAGCTCTCACTGATCTGGGTCGCATAGTGAGA
TGCAGCCCACGTGAGTTCAGCAACGGTCTAGCGCTGGGCTTTTAGGCCCGCATGATCGGGCTTTTGTCGG
GTGGTCGACGTGTTCACGATTGGGGAGAGCAACGCAGCAGTTCCTCTTAGTTTAGTCCCACCTCGCCTGT
CCAGCAGAGTTCTGACCGGTTTATAAACTCGCTTGCTGCATCAGACTTGGGTGACGCACTTTATGAACCG
TTTTAGAGCTAGAAATAGCAAGTTAAAATAAGGCTAGTCCGTTATCAACTTGAAAAAGTGGCACCGAGTC
GGTGCTTTTTTTCTAGACCCAGCTTTCTTGTACAAAGTTGGCATTACGCTCAGAGAATTCGCATGCGGAG
GACCAAGCCCGTTATTCTGACAGTTCTGGTGCTCAACACATTTATATTTATCAAGGAGCACATTGTTACT
CACTGCTAGGAGGGAATCGAACTAGGAATATTGATCAGAGGAACTACGAGAGAGCTGAAGATAACTGCCC
TCTAGCTCTCACTGATCTGGGTCGCATAGTGAGATGCAGCCCACGTGAGTTCAGCAACGGTCTAGCGCTG
GGCTTTTAGGCCCGCATGATCGGGCTTTTGTCGGGTGGTCGACGTGTTCACGATTGGGGAGAGCAACGCA
GCAGTTCCTCTTAGTTTAGTCCCACCTCGCCTGTCCAGCAGAGTTCTGACCGGTTTATAAACTCGCTTGC
TGCATCAGACTTGGGGGAAGGTGTTGGATGTGTGTTTTAGAGCTAGAAATAGCAAGTTAAAATAAGGCTA
GTCCGTTATCAACTTGAAAAAGTGGCACCGAGTCGGTGCTTTTTTTCTAGACCCAGCTTTCTTGTACAAA
GTTGGCATTACGCTTGTGGAATTCCTCGAGGGAGGACCAAGCCCGTTATTCTGACAGTTCTGGTGCTCAA
CACATTTATATTTATCAAGGAGCACATTGTTACTCACTGCTAGGAGGGAATCGAACTAGGAATATTGATC
AGAGGAACTACGAGAGAGCTGAAGATAACTGCCCTCTAGCTCTCACTGATCTGGGTCGCATAGTGAGATG
CAGCCCACGTGAGTTCAGCAACGGTCTAGCGCTGGGCTTTTAGGCCCGCATGATCGGGCTTTTGTCGGGT
GGTCGACGTGTTCACGATTGGGGAGAGCAACGCAGCAGTTCCTCTTAGTTTAGTCCCACCTCGCCTGTCC
AGCAGAGTTCTGACCGGTTTATAAACTCGCTTGCTGCATCAGACTTGACGTACGGTGGGGAAGGTGTGTT
TTAGAGCTAGAAATAGCAAGTTAAAATAAGGCTAGTCCGTTATCAACTTGAAAAAGTGGCACCGAGTCGG
TGCTTTTTTTCTAGACCCAGCTTTCTTGTACAAAGTTGGCATTACGCTGAGCGAGGATGCACATGTGACC
GAGGGA
